>Addgene plasmid #35891 | Wnt3 Non-STOP | depositor full sequence | sequence record 44157 | Wnt3 Non-STOP sequence 3654 bps
CTTTCCTGCGTTATCCCCTGATTCTGTGGATAACCGTATTACCGCCTTTGAGTGAGCTGATACCGCTCGC
CGCAGCCGAACGACCGAGCGCAGCGAGTCAGTGAGCGAGGAAGCGGAAGAGCGCCCAATACGCAAACCGC
CTCTCCCCGCGCGTTGGCCGATTCATTAATGCAGCTGGCACGACAGGTTTCCCGACTGGAAAGCGGGCAG
TGAGCGCAACGCAATTAATACGCGTACCGCTAGCCAGGAAGAGTTTGTAGAAACGCAAAAAGGCCATCCG
TCAGGATGGCCTTCTGCTTAGTTTGATGCCTGGCAGTTTATGGCGGGCGTCCTGCCCGCCACCCTCCGGG
CCGTTGCTTCACAACGTTCAAATCCGCTCCCGGCGGATTTGTCCTACTCAGGAGAGCGTTCACCGACAAA
CAACAGATAAAACGAAAGGCCCAGTCTTCCGACTGAGCCTTTCGTTTTATTTGATGCCTGGCAGTTCCCT
ACTCTCGCGTTAACGCTAGCATGGATGTTTTCCCAGTCACGACGTTGTAAAACGACGGCCAGTCTTAAGC
TCGGGCCCCAAATAATGATTTTATTTTGACTGATAGTGACCTGTTCGTTGCAACAAATTGATGAGCAATG
CTTTTTTATAATGCCAACTTTGTACAAAAAAGCAGGCTCCGCGGCCGCCCCCTTCACCATGGAGCCCCAC
CTGCTCGGGCTGCTCCTCGGCCTCCTGCTCGGTGGCACCAGGGTCCTCGCTGGCTACCCAATTTGGTGGT
CCCTGGCCCTGGGCCAGCAGTACACATCTCTGGGCTCACAGCCCCTGCTCTGCGGCTCCATCCCAGGCCT
GGTCCCCAAGCAACTGCGCTTCTGCCGCAATTACATCGAGATCATGCCCAGCGTGGCCGAGGGCGTGAAG
CTGGGCATCCAGGAGTGCCAGCACCAGTTCCGGGGCCGCCGCTGGAACTGCACCACCATAGATGACAGCC
TGGCCATCTTTGGGCCCGTCCTCGACAAAGCCACCCGCGAGTCGGCCTTCGTTCACGCCATCGCCTCGGC
CGGCGTGGCCTTCGCCGTCACCCGCTCCTGCGCCGAGGGCACCTCCACCATTTGCGGCTGTGACTCGCAT
CATAAGGGGCCGCCTGGCGAAGGCTGGAAGTGGGGCGGCTGCAGCGAGGACGCTGACTTCGGCGTGTTAG
TGTCCAGGGAGTTCGCGGATGCGCGCGAGAACAGGCCGGACGCGCGCTCGGCCATGAACAAGCACAACAA
CGAGGCGGGCCGCACGACTATCCTGGACCACATGCACCTCAAATGCAAGTGCCACGGGCTGTCGGGCAGC
TGTGAGGTGAAGACCTGCTGGTGGGCGCAGCCTGACTTCCGTGCCATCGGTGACTTCCTCAAGGACAAGT
ATGACAGCGCCTCGGAGATGGTAGTAGAGAAGCACCGTGAGTCCCGAGGCTGGGTGGAGACCCTCCGGGC
CAAGTACTCGCTCTTCAAGCCACCCACGGAGAGGGACCTGGTCTACTACGAGAACTCCCCCAACTTTTGT
GAGCCCAACCCAGAGACGGGTTCCTTTGGCACAAGGGACCGGACTTGCAATGTCACCTCCCACGGCATCG
ATGGCTGCGATCTGCTCTGCTGTGGCCGGGGCCACAACACGAGGACGGAGAAGCGGAAGGAAAAATGCCA
CTGCATCTTCCACTGGTGCTGCTACGTCAGCTGCCAGGAGTGTATTCGCATCTACGACGTGCACACCTGC
AAGTGCATTCTGAAGGGTGGGCGCGCCGACCCAGCTTTCTTGTACAAAGTTGGCATTATAAGAAAGCATT
GCTTATCAATTTGTTGCAACGAACAGGTCACTATCAGTCAAAATAAAATCATTATTTGCCATCCAGCTGA
TATCCCCTATAGTGAGTCGTATTACATGGTCATAGCTGTTTCCTGGCAGCTCTGGCCCGTGTCTCAAAAT
CTCTGATGTTACATTGCACAAGATAAAAATATATCATCATGAACAATAAAACTGTCTGCTTACATAAACA
GTAATACAAGGGGTGTTATGAGCCATATTCAACGGGAAACGTCGAGGCCGCGATTAAATTCCAACATGGA
TGCTGATTTATATGGGTATAAATGGGCTCGCGATAATGTCGGGCAATCAGGTGCGACAATCTATCGCTTG
TATGGGAAGCCCGATGCGCCAGAGTTGTTTCTGAAACATGGCAAAGGTAGCGTTGCCAATGATGTTACAG
ATGAGATGGTCAGACTAAACTGGCTGACGGAATTTATGCCTCTTCCGACCATCAAGCATTTTATCCGTAC
TCCTGATGATGCATGGTTACTCACCACTGCGATCCCCGGAAAAACAGCATTCCAGGTATTAGAAGAATAT
CCTGATTCAGGTGAAAATATTGTTGATGCGCTGGCAGTGTTCCTGCGCCGGTTGCATTCGATTCCTGTTT
GTAATTGTCCTTTTAACAGCGATCGCGTATTTCGTCTCGCTCAGGCGCAATCACGAATGAATAACGGTTT
GGTTGATGCGAGTGATTTTGATGACGAGCGTAATGGCTGGCCTGTTGAACAAGTCTGGAAAGAAATGCAT
AAACTTTTGCCATTCTCACCGGATTCAGTCGTCACTCATGGTGATTTCTCACTTGATAACCTTATTTTTG
ACGAGGGGAAATTAATAGGTTGTATTGATGTTGGACGAGTCGGAATCGCAGACCGATACCAGGATCTTGC
CATCCTATGGAACTGCCTCGGTGAGTTTTCTCCTTCATTACAGAAACGGCTTTTTCAAAAATATGGTATT
GATAATCCTGATATGAATAAATTGCAGTTTCATTTGATGCTCGATGAGTTTTTCTAATCAGAATTGGTTA
ATTGGTTGTAACACTGGCAGAGCATTACGCTGACTTGACGGGACGGCGCAAGCTCATGACCAAAATCCCT
TAACGTGAGTTACGCGTCGTTCCACTGAGCGTCAGACCCCGTAGAAAAGATCAAAGGATCTTCTTGAGAT
CCTTTTTTTCTGCGCGTAATCTGCTGCTTGCAAACAAAAAAACCACCGCTACCAGCGGTGGTTTGTTTGC
CGGATCAAGAGCTACCAACTCTTTTTCCGAAGGTAACTGGCTTCAGCAGAGCGCAGATACCAAATACTGT
CCTTCTAGTGTAGCCGTAGTTAGGCCACCACTTCAAGAACTCTGTAGCACCGCCTACATACCTCGCTCTG
CTAATCCTGTTACCAGTGGCTGCTGCCAGTGGCGATAAGTCGTGTCTTACCGGGTTGGACTCAAGACGAT
AGTTACCGGATAAGGCGCAGCGGTCGGGCTGAACGGGGGGTTCGTGCACACAGCCCAGCTTGGAGCGAAC
GACCTACACCGAACTGAGATACCTACAGCGTGAGCATTGAGAAAGCGCCACGCTTCCCGAAGGGAGAAAG
GCGGACAGGTATCCGGTAAGCGGCAGGGTCGGAACAGGAGAGCGCACGAGGGAGCTTCCAGGGGGAAACG
CCTGGTATCTTTATAGTCCTGTCGGGTTTCGCCACCTCTGACTTGAGCGTCGATTTTTGTGATGCTCGTC
AGGGGGGCGGAGCCTATGGAAAAACGCCAGCAACGCGGCCTTTTTACGGTTCCTGGCCTTTTGCTGGCCT
TTTGCTCACATGTT
Features (pLannotate 1.2.2; 10 found; start..end, strand, type, name):
    121..213     +  CDS            lacI (fragment): lac repressor; lacI; The lac repressor binds to the lac operator to inhibit transcription in E. coli. This inhibition can be relieved by adding lactose or isopropyl-β-D-thiogalactopyranoside (IPTG).
    268..295     -  terminator     rrnB T2 terminator: transcription terminator T2 from the E. coli rrnB gene
    427..470     +  terminator     rrnB T1 terminator: Escherichia coli rrnB; transcription terminator T1 from the E. coli rrnB gene
    517..553     -  CDS            lacZα (fragment): LacZα fragment of β-galactosidase; lacZ fragment
    569..668     +  protein_bind   attL1: mutant version of attL; recombination site for the Gateway® LR reaction LR Clonase™
    689..1753    +  CDS            WNT3: WNT3_HUMAN - Also known as INT4. Experimental evidence at protein level: Swiss-Prot protein existence level 1. Ligand for members of the frizzled family of seven transmembrane receptors (Probable). Functions in the canonical Wnt signaling pathway that results in activation of transcription factors of the TCF/LEF family (PubMed:26902720). Required for normal gastrulation, formation of the primitive streak, and for the formation of the mesoderm during early embryogenesis. Required for normal formation of the apical ectodermal ridge (By similarity). Required for normal embryonic development, and
   1779..1878    -  protein_bind   attL2: mutant version of attL; recombination site for the Gateway® LR reaction LR Clonase™
   1896..1914    -  promoter       T7 promoter: promoter for bacteriophage T7 RNA polymerase
   2048..2857    +  CDS            KanR: aminoglycoside phosphotransferase; aph(3')-Ia; confers resistance to kanamycin in bacteria or G418 (Geneticin®) in eukaryotes
   3004..3592    +  rep_origin     ori: high-copy-number ColE1/pMB1/pBR322/pUC origin of replication
