[The description below was written by a language model from this plasmid's Addgene catalogue record and pLannotate feature annotations shown in this document.]
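Description:
Wnt3 Non-STOP is a Gateway entry clone built on the pENTR/D-TOPO backbone that carries the human WNT3 open reading frame. It is a small bacterial plasmid of about 3.65 kb, maintained at high copy number in E. coli through a ColE1/pUC-type origin and selected with kanamycin through an aminoglycoside phosphotransferase (KanR) cassette. As an entry vector it has no eukaryotic promoter, so it is a shuttle for the coding sequence rather than an expression construct. The only promoter annotated is a T7 promoter lying outside attL2 and reading back toward the insert on the opposite strand. The rrnB T1 and T2 transcription terminators upstream of the cloning region insulate the insert from read-through transcription in the bacterial host. The short lacI and lacZα fragments called by the annotation are backbone remnants with no functional role.

The payload is an unmutated human WNT3 coding sequence (insert listed as about 1.07 kb) flanked by attL1 and attL2 sites. WNT3 encodes a secreted ligand for Frizzled receptors that activates canonical, TCF/LEF-dependent Wnt signalling. The attL sites allow LR Clonase-mediated recombination, which transfers the open reading frame directionally into any attR-containing destination vector. The name "Non-STOP" suggests that the native stop codon has been omitted, so that after recombination the WNT3 frame can continue into a C-terminal tag or fusion partner supplied by the destination vector; the record does not spell this out. The plasmid belongs to a uniform human Wnt expression library made to compare the secretion and signalling activities of the Wnt family members.
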