Addgene plasmid #35891: Wnt3 Non-STOP
Depositing lab: Marian Waterman. Depositing organization: University of California, Irvine. Publication: A uniform human Wnt expression library reveals a shared secretory pathway and unique signaling activities. Najdi R, Proffitt K, Sprowl S, Kaur S, Yu J, Covey TM, Virshup DM, Waterman ML. Differentiation. 2012 Sep;84(2):203-13. doi: 10.1016/j.diff.2012.06.004. Epub 2012 Jul 9. PubMed 22784633.
Backbone
  Vector backbone: pENTR/D-TOPO
  Backbone manufacturer: Invitrogen
  Backbone size w/o insert (bp): 2580
  Vector type: Entry Vector
Growth in bacteria
  Bacterial resistance: Kanamycin, 50 μg/mL
  Growth temperature: 37°C
  Growth strain: DH5alpha
  Copy number: High Copy
Gene/Insert
  Gene/Insert name: Wnt3 (alt name: Wnt3)
  Species: H. sapiens (human)
  Insert size (bp): 1074
  Mutation: None
  Entrez Gene: WNT3 (a.k.a. INT4, TETAMS)
  Cloning method: Restriction Enzyme
  Sequencing primers: 5′ M13 (-20)-FWD; 3′ M13-Reverse
Terms and licenses: Academic/Nonprofit Terms; Industry Terms: Not Available to Industry
How to cite: Wnt3 Non-STOP was a gift from Marian Waterman (Addgene plasmid # 35891 ; http://n2t.net/addgene:35891 ; RRID:Addgene_35891)
