>Addgene plasmid #35891 | Wnt3 Non-STOP | addgene partial sequence | sequence record 44968 | M13rev
TCAGCTGGATGGCAAATAATGATTTTATTTTGACTGATAGTGACCTGTTCGTTGCAACAAATTGATAAGC
AATGCTTTCTTATAATGCCAACTTTGTACAAGAAAGCTGGGTCGGCGCGCCCACCCTTCAGAATGCACTT
GCAGGTGTGCACGTCGTAGATGCGAATACACTCCTGGCAGCTGACGTAGCAGCACCAGTGGAAGATGCAG
TGGCATTTTTCCTTCCGCTTCTCCGTCCTCGTGTTGTGGCCCCGGCCACAGCAGAGCAGATCGCAGCCAT
CGATGCCGTGGGAGGTGACATTGCAAGTCCGGTCCCTTGTGCCAAAGGAACCCGTCTCTGGGTTGGGCTC
ACAAAAGTTGGGGGAGTTCTCGTAGTAGACCAGGTCCCTCTCCGTGGGTGGCTTGAAGAGCGAGTACTTG
GCCCGGAGGGTCTCCACCCAGCCTCGGGACTCACGGTGCTTCTCTACTACCATCTCCGAGGCGCTGTCAT
ACTTGTCCTTGAGGAAGTCACCGATGGCACGGAAGTCAGGCTGCGCCCACCAGCAGGTCTTCACCTCACA
GCTGCCCGACAGCCCGTGGCACTTGCATTTGAGGTGCATGTGGTCCAGGATAGTCGTGCGGCCCGCCTCG
TTGTTGTGCTTGTTCATGGCCGAGCGCGCGTCCGGCCTGTTCTCGCGCGCATCCGCGAACTCCCTGGACA
CTAACACGCCGAAGTCAGCGTCCTCGCTGCAGCCGCCCCACTTCCAGCCTTCGCCAGGCGGCCCCTTATG
ATGCGAGTCACAGCCGCAAATGGTGGAGGTGCCCTCGGCGCAGGAGCGGGTGACGGCGAAGGCCACGCCG
GCCGAGGCGATGGCGTGAACGAAGGCCGACTCGCGGGTGGCTTTGTCGAGGACGGGCCCAAAGATGGCCA
GGCTGTCATCTATGGTGGTG
